Addgene plasmid #144744: TFORF3268
Purpose: Lentiviral vector for overexpressing transcription factor ORFs with unique 24-bp barcodes. Barcodes facilitate identification of transcription factors in pooled screens.
Depositing lab: Feng Zhang. Depositing organization: Broad Institute. Publication: A transcription factor atlas of directed differentiation. Joung J, Ma S, Tay T, Geiger-Schuller KR, Kirchgatterer PC, Verdine VK, Guo B, Arias-Garcia MA, Allen WE, Singh A, Kuksenko O, Abudayyeh OO, Gootenberg JS, Fu Z, Macrae RK, Buenrostro JD, Regev A, Zhang F. Cell. 2023 Jan 5;186(1):209-229.e26. doi: 10.1016/j.cell.2022.11.026. PubMed 36608654.
Backbone
  Vector backbone: pLX_TRC317
  Backbone manufacturer: Broad Institute Genetic Perturbation Platform
  Backbone size w/o insert (bp): 8264
  Vector type: Mammalian Expression, Lentiviral
  Selectable markers: Puromycin
Growth in bacteria
  Bacterial resistance: Ampicillin, 100 μg/mL
  Growth temperature: 37°C
  Growth strain: NEB Stable
  Copy number: High Copy
Gene/Insert
  Gene/Insert name: ZNF34
  Species: H. sapiens (human)
  Insert size (bp): 1823
  Entrez Gene: ZNF34 (a.k.a. KOX32, MGC10520)
  Promoter: EF1a
  Tag / fusion protein: V5 (C terminal on insert)
  Cloning method: Gateway Cloning
  Sequencing primers: 5′ GGGTGGAGACTGAAGTTAGGCCAG; 3′ CACATAGCGTAAAAGGAGCAACATAG
Resource information
  A portion of this plasmid was derived from a plasmid made by: Broad Institute Genetic Perturbation Platform
Terms and licenses: Academic/Nonprofit Terms; Industry Terms: Not Available to Industry
Depositor comments: NM_001286769.1 Please test multiple small colonies in case of plasmid recombination. To make this collection available in a timely manner, a portion of this collection was not fully sequenced by Addgene. If an Addgene verified full plasmid sequence is not available, please contact us prior to placing an order to request the full sequence.
How to cite: TFORF3268 was a gift from Feng Zhang (Addgene plasmid # 144744 ; http://n2t.net/addgene:144744 ; RRID:Addgene_144744)
