[The description below was written by a language model from this plasmid's Addgene catalogue record and pLannotate feature annotations shown in this document.]
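Description:
TFORF3268 is a third-generation-style, self-inactivating lentiviral expression plasmid built on the pLX_TRC317 backbone and carrying the human zinc-finger gene ZNF34 (also known as KOX32). It belongs to a barcoded transcription factor ORF collection. It is propagated in E. coli through a high-copy ColE1/pUC-type origin with ampicillin selection (AmpR), and it also carries an f1 origin. The depositor warns that the plasmid can recombine, as is common for LTR-containing vectors. The sequenced record is 10,087 nt, matching the stated backbone plus insert sizes.

The viral genome is transcribed from an RSV promoter fused to a truncated HIV-1 5' LTR. This is followed by the Ψ packaging signal, a gag fragment, the RRE for Rev-dependent export, and a cPPT/CTS, and the genome ends in a ΔU3 3' LTR with a downstream SV40 poly(A) signal. Within this unit, an SV40 early promoter drives puromycin N-acetyltransferase for selection of transduced mammalian cells. A separate EF-1α promoter drives the ZNF34 ORF, which was inserted by Gateway recombination between attB1 and attB2 sites and is fused at its C terminus to a V5 epitope tag for detection. The annotation tool matched only the first part of the ORF to ZNF34, although the attB sites span a region consistent with the full insert. A WPRE downstream enhances transcript expression.

According to the record, each construct in the collection has a unique 24-bp barcode, but this barcode is not annotated in the feature table. The barcodes allow the overexpressed transcription factor to be identified in pooled screens, such as those probing directed differentiation.
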