Features (pLannotate 1.2.2; 34 found; start..end, strand, type, name):
      5..231     +  promoter       RSV promoter: Rous sarcoma virus enhancer/promoter
    232..412     +  LTR            5' LTR (truncated): truncated 5' long terminal repeat (LTR) from HIV-1
    459..584     +  misc_feature   HIV-1 Ψ: packaging signal of human immunodeficiency virus type 1
    568..931     +  CDS            HIV-1 gag (fragment): gag protein from human immunodeficiency virus 1; gag
   1077..1310    +  misc_feature   RRE: The Rev response element (RRE) of HIV-1 allows for Rev-dependent mRNA export from the nucleus to the cytoplasm.
   1687..1713    +  CDS            Rev (fragment): human immunodeficiency virus 1 (HIV-1) Rev protein; rev; enhances nuclear export of unspliced and incompletely spliced viral mRNAs
   1720..1743    +  promoter       SV40 promoter (fragment): SV40 early promoter
   1744..1815    +  promoter       SV40 promoter (fragment): SV40 enhancer and early promoter
   1839..1974    +  rep_origin     SV40 ori: SV40 origin of replication
   2020..2616    +  CDS            PuroR (fragment): puromycin N-acetyltransferase; pac from Streptomyces; confers resistance to puromycin
   2665..2782    +  misc_feature   cPPT/CTS: central polypurine tract and central termination sequence of HIV-1
   2847..2913    +  CDS            small t antigen (fragment): SV40 (simian virus 40) small t antigen
   2920..4098    +  promoter       EF-1α promoter: strong constitutive promoter for human elongation factor EF-1α
   4119..4136    +  protein_bind   attB1 (fragment): mutant version of attB; core recombination site for the Gateway® BP reaction BP Clonase™
   4142..4894    +  CDS            ZNF34 (fragment): ZNF34_HUMAN - Also known as KOX32. Experimental evidence at protein level: Swiss-Prot protein existence level 1. May be involved in transcriptional regulation. From Homo sapiens (Human).
   5760..5784    -  protein_bind   attB2: mutant version of attB; recombination site for the Gateway® BP reaction BP Clonase™
   5792..5833    +  CDS            V5 tag: epitope tag from simian virus 5
   5849..5902    +  promoter       U6 promoter (fragment): RNA polymerase III promoter for human U6 snRNA
   5944..6532    +  misc_feature   WPRE: woodchuck hepatitis virus posttranscriptional regulatory element
   6583..6602    +  misc_feature   cPPT/CTS (fragment): central polypurine tract and central termination sequence of HIV-1
   6604..6837    +  LTR            3' LTR (ΔU3): self-inactivating 3' long terminal repeat (LTR) from HIV-1
   6915..7036    +  polyA_signal   SV40 poly(A) signal: SV40 polyadenylation signal
   7076..7211    +  rep_origin     SV40 ori: SV40 origin of replication
   7232..7250    -  promoter       T7 promoter: promoter for bacteriophage T7 RNA polymerase
   7258..7413    +  CDS            lacZα (fragment): LacZα fragment of β-galactosidase; lacZ fragment
   7418..7846    +  rep_origin     f1 ori (sequence partly withheld): f1 bacteriophage origin of replication; arrow indicates direction of (+) strand synthesis
   7899..8003    +  promoter       AmpR promoter: bla
   8004..8864    +  CDS            AmpR: β-lactamase; bla; confers resistance to ampicillin, carbenicillin, and related antibiotics
   9035..9623    +  rep_origin     ori: high-copy-number ColE1/pMB1/pBR322/pUC origin of replication
   9806..9898    +  CDS            lacI (fragment): lac repressor; lacI; The lac repressor binds to the lac operator to inhibit transcription in E. coli. This inhibition can be relieved by adding lactose or isopropyl-β-D-thiogalactopyranoside (IPTG).
   9911..9932    +  protein_bind   CAP binding site: CAP binding activates transcription in the presence of cAMP. E. coli catabolite activator protein
   9947..9977    +  promoter       lac promoter: promoter for the E. coli lac operon
   9985..10001   +  protein_bind   lac operator: The lac repressor binds to the lac operator to inhibit transcription in E. coli. This inhibition can be relieved by adding lactose or isopropyl-β-D-thiogalactopyranoside (IPTG). lac repressor encoded by lacI
  10046..10064   +  promoter       T3 promoter: promoter for bacteriophage T3 RNA polymerase
>Addgene plasmid #144744 | TFORF3268 | addgene full sequence | sequence record 404338 | Addgene NGS Result
TTAATGTAGTCTTATGCAATACTCTTGTAGTCTTGCAACATGGTAACGATGAGTTAGCAACATGCCTTAC
AAGGAGAGAAAAAGCACCGTGCATGCCGATTGGTGGAAGTAAGGTGGTACGATCGTGCCTTATTAGGAAG
GCAACAGACGGGTCTGACATGGATTGGACGAACCACTGAATTGCCGCATTGCAGAGATATTGTATTTAAG
TGCCTAGCTCGATACATAAACGGGTCTCTCTGGTTAGACCAGATCTGAGCCTGGGAGCTCTCTGGCTAAC
TAGGGAACCCACTGCTTAAGCCTCAATAAAGCTTGCCTTGAGTGCTTCAAGTAGTGTGTGCCCGTCTGTT
GTGTGACTCTGGTAACTAGAGATCCCTCAGACCCTTTTAGTCAGTGTGGAAAATCTCTAGCAGTGGCGCC
CGAACAGGGACTTGAAAGCGAAAGGGAAACCAGAGGAGCTCTCTCGACGCAGGACTCGGCTTGCTGAAGC
GCGCACGGCAAGAGGCGAGGGGCGGCGACTGGTGAGTACGCCAAAAATTTTGACTAGCGGAGGCTAGAAG
GAGAGAGATGGGTGCGAGAGCGTCAGTATTAAGCGGGGGAGAATTAGATCGCGATGGGAAAAAATTCGGT
TAAGGCCAGGGGGAAAGAAAAAATATAAATTAAAACATATAGTATGGGCAAGCAGGGAGCTAGAACGATT
CGCAGTTAATCCTGGCCTGTTAGAAACATCAGAAGGCTGTAGACAAATACTGGGACAGCTACAACCATCC
CTTCAGACAGGATCAGAAGAACTTAGATCATTATATAATACAGTAGCAACCCTCTATTGTGTGCATCAAA
GGATAGAGATAAAAGACACCAAGGAAGCTTTAGACAAGATAGAGGAAGAGCAAAACAAAAGTAAGACCAC
CGCACAGCAAGCGGCCGCTGATCTTCAGACCTGGAGGAGGAGATATGAGGGACAATTGGAGAAGTGAATT
ATATAAATATAAAGTAGTAAAAATTGAACCATTAGGAGTAGCACCCACCAAGGCAAAGAGAAGAGTGGTG
CAGAGAGAAAAAAGAGCAGTGGGAATAGGAGCTTTGTTCCTTGGGTTCTTGGGAGCAGCAGGAAGCACTA
TGGGCGCAGCGTCAATGACGCTGACGGTACAGGCCAGACAATTATTGTCTGGTATAGTGCAGCAGCAGAA
CAATTTGCTGAGGGCTATTGAGGCGCAACAGCATCTGTTGCAACTCACAGTCTGGGGCATCAAGCAGCTC
CAGGCAAGAATCCTGGCTGTGGAAAGATACCTAAAGGATCAACAGCTCCTGGGGATTTGGGGTTGCTCTG
GAAAACTCATTTGCACCACTGCTGTGCCTTGGAATGCTAGTTGGAGTAATAAATCTCTGGAACAGATTTG
GAATCACACGACCTGGATGGAGTGGGACAGAGAAATTAACAATTACACAAGCTTAATACACTCCTTAATT
GAAGAATCGCAAAACCAGCAAGAAAAGAATGAACAAGAATTATTGGAATTAGATAAATGGGCAAGTTTGT
GGAATTGGTTTAACATAACAAATTGGCTGTGGTATATAAAATTATTCATAATGATAGTAGGAGGCTTGGT
AGGTTTAAGAATAGTTTTTGCTGTACTTTCTATAGTGAATAGAGTTAGGCAGGGATATTCACCATTATCG
TTTCAGACCCACCTCCCAACCCCGAGGGGACCCATGCATTGCATCTCAATTAGTCAGCAACCAGGTGTGG
AAAGTCCCCAGGCTCCCCAGCAGGCAGAAGTATGCAAAGCATGCGTCTCAATTAGTCAGCAACCATAGTC
CCGCCCCTAACTCCGCCCATCCCGCCCCTAACTCCGCCCAGTTCCGCCCATTCTCCGCCCCATGGCTGAC
TAATTTTTTTTATTTATGCAGAGGCCGAGGCCGCCTCGGCCTCTGAGCTATTCCAGAAGTAGTGAGGAGG
CTTTTTTGGAGGCCTAGGCTTTTGCAAAAAGCTTTCTAGAGGTACCACCGGAGCTTACCATGACCGAGTA
CAAGCCCACGGTGCGCCTCGCCACCCGCGACGACGTCCCCAGGGCCGTACGCACCCTCGCCGCCGCGTTC
GCCGACTACCCCGCCACGCGCCACACCGTCGATCCGGACCGCCACATCGAGCGGGTCACCGAGCTGCAAG
AACTCTTCCTCACGCGCGTCGGGCTCGACATCGGCAAGGTGTGGGTCGCGGACGACGGCGCCGCCGTGGC
GGTCTGGACCACGCCGGAGAGCGTCGAAGCGGGGGCGGTGTTCGCCGAGATCGGCCCGCGCATGGCCGAG
TTGAGCGGTTCCCGGCTGGCCGCGCAGCAACAGATGGAAGGCCTCCTGGCGCCGCACCGGCCCAAGGAGC
CCGCGTGGTTCCTGGCCACCGTCGGCGTCTCGCCCGACCACCAGGGCAAGGGTCTGGGCAGCGCCGTCGT
GCTCCCCGGAGTGGAGGCGGCCGAGCGCGCCGGGGTGCCCGCCTTCCTGGAGACCTCCGCGCCCCGCAAC
CTCCCCTTCTACGAGCGGCTCGGCTTCACCGTCACCGCCGACGTCGAGGTGCCCGAAGGACCGCGCACCT
GGTGCATGACCCGCAAGCCCGGTGCCAGTTAACGAATTCTAGATCTTGAGACAAATGGCAGTATTCATCC
ACAATTTTAAAAGAAAAGGGGGGATTGGGGGGTACAGTGCAGGGGAAAGAATAGTAGACATAATAGCAAC
AGACATACAAACTAAAGAATTACAAAAACAAATTACAAAAATTCAAAATTTTCGGGTTTATTACAGGGAC
AGCAGAGATCCACTTTGGCGCCGGCTCGAGGCCTGCAGGTGCAAAGATGGATAAAGTTTTAAACAGAGAG
GAATCTTTGCAGCTAATGGACCTTCTAGGTCTTGAAAGGAGTGGGAATTGGCTCCGGTGCCCGTCAGTGG
GCAGAGCGCACATCGCCCACAGTCCCCGAGAAGTTGGGGGGAGGGGTCGGCAATTGAACCGGTGCCTAGA
GAAGGTGGCGCGGGGTAAACTGGGAAAGTGATGTCGTGTACTGGCTCCGCCTTTTTCCCGAGGGTGGGGG
AGAACCGTATATAAGTGCAGTAGTCGCCGTGAACGTTCTTTTTCGCAACGGGTTTGCCGCCAGAACACAG
GTAAGTGCCGTGTGTGGTTCCCGCGGGCCTGGCCTCTTTACGGGTTATGGCCCTTGCGTGCCTTGAATTA
CTTCCACCTGGCTGCAGTACGTGATTCTTGATCCCGAGCTTCGGGTTGGAAGTGGGTGGGAGAGTTCGAG
GCCTTGCGCTTAAGGAGCCCCTTCGCCTCGTGCTTGAGTTGAGGCCTGGCCTGGGCGCTGGGGCCGCCGC
GTGCGAATCTGGTGGCACCTTCGCGCCTGTCTCGCTGCTTTCGATAAGTCTCTAGCCATTTAAAATTTTT
GATGACCTGCTGCGACGCTTTTTTTCTGGCAAGATAGTCTTGTAAATGCGGGCCAAGATCTGCACACTGG
TATTTCGGTTTTTGGGGCCGCGGGCGGCGACGGGGCCCGTGCGTCCCAGCGCACATGTTCGGCGAGGCGG
GGCCTGCGAGCGCGGCCACCGAGAATCGGACGGGGGTAGTCTCAAGCTGGCCGGCCTGCTCTGGTGCCTG
GCCTCGCGCCGCCGTGTATCGCCCCGCCCTGGGCGGCAAGGCTGGCCCGGTCGGCACCAGTTGCGTGAGC
GGAAAGATGGCCGCTTCCCGGCCCTGCTGCAGGGAGCTCAAAATGGAGGACGCGGCGCTCGGGAGAGCGG
GCGGGTGAGTCACCCACACAAAGGAAAAGGGCCTTTCCGTCCTCAGCCGTCGCTTCATGTGACTCCACGG
AGTACCGGGCGCCGTCCAGGCACCTCGATTAGTTCTCGAGCTTTTGGAGTACGTCGTCTTTAGGTTGGGG
GGAGGGGTTTTATGCGATGGAGTTTCCCCACACTGAGTGGGTGGAGACTGAAGTTAGGCCAGCTTGGCAC
TTGATGTAATTCTCCTTGGAATTTGCCCTTTTTGAGTTTGGATCTTGGTTCATTCTCAAGCCTCAGACAG
TGGTTCAAAGTTTTTTTCTTCCATTTCAGGTGTCGTGAGGCTAGCATCGATTGATCAACAAGTTTGTACA
AAAAAGTTGGCATGGCGGCCTTGTTCCTGTCTGCCCCACCCCAGGCCGAGGTGACCTTCGAGGACGTGGC
TGTGTACCTCTCCCGGGAGGAATGGGGCCGCCTGGGCCCTGCTCAGAGGGGCCTCTACAGGGACGTGATG
CTGGAGACCTACGGGAACCTAGTCTCACTGGGAGTAGGACCTGCAGGCCCCAAGCCTGGAGTGATCTCGC
AGTTGGAGCGAGGGGATGAGCCCTGGGTCCTGGATGTTCAGGGCACCTCTGGGAAAGAGCACCTGAGAGT
CAACAGCCCAGCTCTTGGGACCAGAACTGAGTACAAGGAGTTGACTTCACAGGAGACATTTGGTGAGGAA
GATCCCCAGGGATCTGAGCCAGTAGAAGCCTGTGACCACATCAGTAAGTCAGAGGGGAGCCTGGAAAAGC
TAGTGGAGCAGAGAGGCCCCAGGGCAGTCACACTGACCAACGGGGAGAGCAGCAGGGAGTCTGGGGGAAA
CCTCAGGTTGCTGTCAAGACCTGTTCCTGATCAGAGACCTCACAAATGTGATATATGTGAGCAAAGTTTT
GAACAGAGATCATATCTCAACAACCATAAGCGTGTACACAGGTCAAAAAAAACAAATACAGTTCGTAACT
CTGGGGAAATCTTCAGTGCAAACTTAGTTGTTAAAGAAGATCAGAAAATTCCTACTGGGAAAAAATTGCA
TTATTGCAGTTACTGTGGGAAAACATTCAGGTACAGTGCCAACCTTGTCAAGCATCAGCGGCTTCACACT
GAAGAGAAGCCCTACAAATGTGATGAGTGTGGGAAAGCCTTCAGCCAGAGCTGCGAGTTCATCAATCACC
GAAGGATGCACTCAGGAGAGATTCCCTACCGGTGTGACGAGTGTGGGAAGACATTCACCCGGAGGCCCAA
CCTCATGAAGCACCAGAGGATTCACACTGGGGAGAAACCCTACAAGTGTGGGGAGTGTGGGAAGCACTTT
AGCGCCTACTCTTCCCTGATTTATCACCAGAGAATCCACACCGGAGAGAAACCCTATAAATGTAATGACT
GCGGGAAAGCCTTCAGTGATGGCTCAATCCTTATCCGACATCGTCGGACTCACACCGGAGAGAAGCCATT
TGAGTGCAAGGAATGTGGCAAAGGCTTTACACAAAGTTCTAACCTTATCCAACATCAGAGAATTCACACT
GGAGAGAAACCCTATAAATGTAATGAATGTGAGAAAGCTTTCATTCAAAAAACCAAACTCGTGGAACATC
AGAGAAGCCACACTGGAGAGAAGCCCTATGAATGCAATGACTGTGGCAAAGTTTTCAGCCAAAGCACACA
CCTCATCCAGCACCAGAGAATCCACACAGGAGAGAAGCCCTACAAGTGCAGCGAGTGTGGGAAGGCCTTC
CACAACAGTTCCAGACTCATCCACCACCAGAGGCTGCACCACGGAGAGAAACCCTACAGATGCAGCGATT
GCAAGAAAGCCTTCAGCCAGAGCACGTACTTGATTCAGCACCGGAGGATCCACACCGGGGAGAAGCCCTA
CAAGTGCAGCGAGTGTGGGAAGGCCTTCCGGCACAGTTCCAACATGTGTCAGCATCAGCGGATTCACCTC
CGGGAGGACTTCTCCATGTACCCAACTTTCTTGTACAAAGTGGTTGATATCGGTAAGCCTATCCCTAACC
CTCTCCTCGGTCTCGATTCTACGTAGTAATGAACTAGTCCGTAACTTGAAAGTATTTCGATTTCTTGGCT
TTATATATCTTGTGGAAAGGACGATAGGTATTAGAATAGCCTCGGATTACGCGTTAAGTCGACAATCAAC
CTCTGGATTACAAAATTTGTGAAAGATTGACTGGTATTCTTAACTATGTTGCTCCTTTTACGCTATGTGG
ATACGCTGCTTTAATGCCTTTGTATCATGCTATTGCTTCCCGTATGGCTTTCATTTTCTCCTCCTTGTAT
AAATCCTGGTTGCTGTCTCTTTATGAGGAGTTGTGGCCCGTTGTCAGGCAACGTGGCGTGGTGTGCACTG
TGTTTGCTGACGCAACCCCCACTGGTTGGGGCATTGCCACCACCTGTCAGCTCCTTTCCGGGACTTTCGC
TTTCCCCCTCCCTATTGCCACGGCGGAACTCATCGCCGCCTGCCTTGCCCGCTGCTGGACAGGGGCTCGG
CTGTTGGGCACTGACAATTCCGTGGTGTTGTCGGGGAAATCATCGTCCTTTCCTTGGCTGCTCGCCTGTG
TTGCCACCTGGATTCTGCGCGGGACGTCCTTCTGCTACGTCCCTTCGGCCCTCAATCCAGCGGACCTTCC
TTCCCGCGGCCTGCTGCCGGCTCTGCGGCCTCTTCCGCGTCTTCGCCTTCGCCCTCAGACGAGTCGGATC
TCCCTTTGGGCCGCCTCCCCGCGTCGACTTTAAGACCAATGACTTACAAGGCAGCTGTAGATCTTAGCCA
CTTTTTAAAAGAAAAGGGGGGACTGGAAGGGCTAATTCACTCCCAACGAAGACAAGATCTGCTTTTTGCT
TGTACTGGGTCTCTCTGGTTAGACCAGATCTGAGCCTGGGAGCTCTCTGGCTAACTAGGGAACCCACTGC
TTAAGCCTCAATAAAGCTTGCCTTGAGTGCTTCAAGTAGTGTGTGCCCGTCTGTTGTGTGACTCTGGTAA
CTAGAGATCCCTCAGACCCTTTTAGTCAGTGTGGAAAATCTCTAGCAGTACGTATAGTAGTTCATGTCAT
CTTATTATTCAGTATTTATAACTTGCAAAGAAATGAATATCAGAGAGTGAGAGGAACTTGTTTATTGCAG
CTTATAATGGTTACAAATAAAGCAATAGCATCACAAATTTCACAAATAAAGCATTTTTTTCACTGCATTC
TAGTTGTGGTTTGTCCAAACTCATCAATGTATCTTATCATGTCTGGCTCTAGCTATCCCGCCCCTAACTC
CGCCCATCCCGCCCCTAACTCCGCCCAGTTCCGCCCATTCTCCGCCCCATGGCTGACTAATTTTTTTTAT
TTATGCAGAGGCCGAGGCCGCCTCGGCCTCTGAGCTATTCCAGAAGTAGTGAGGAGGCTTTTTTGGAGGC
CTAGGGACGTACCCAATTCGCCCTATAGTGAGTCGTATTACGCGCGCTCACTGGCCGTCGTTTTACAACG
TCGTGACTGGGAAAACCCTGGCGTTACCCAACTTAATCGCCTTGCAGCACATCCCCCTTTCGCCAGCTGG
CGTAATAGCGAAGAGGCCCGCACCGATCGCCCTTCCCAACAGTTGCGCAGCCTGAATGGCGAATGGG
[124 nt withheld, positions 7418-7541]
C
[91 nt withheld, positions 7543-7633]
A
[49 nt withheld, positions 7635-7683]
CCTTTGACGTTGGAGTCCACGTTCTTT
[37 nt withheld, positions 7711-7747]
ACCCTATCTCGGTCTATTCTTTTGATTTATAAGGGATTTTGCCGATTTCGGCCTATTGGTTAAAAAATGA
GCTGATTTAACAAAAATTTAACGCGAATTTTAACAAAATATTAACGCTTACAATTTAGGTGGCACTTTTC
GGGGAAATGTGCGCGGAACCCCTATTTGTTTATTTTTCTAAATACATTCAAATATGTATCCGCTCATGAG
ACAATAACCCTGATAAATGCTTCAATAATATTGAAAAAGGAAGAGTATGAGTATTCAACATTTCCGTGTC
GCCCTTATTCCCTTTTTTGCGGCATTTTGCCTTCCTGTTTTTGCTCACCCAGAAACGCTGGTGAAAGTAA
AAGATGCTGAAGATCAGTTGGGTGCACGAGTGGGTTACATCGAACTGGATCTCAACAGCGGTAAGATCCT
TGAGAGTTTTCGCCCCGAAGAACGTTTTCCAATGATGAGCACTTTTAAAGTTCTGCTATGTGGCGCGGTA
TTATCCCGTATTGACGCCGGGCAAGAGCAACTCGGTCGCCGCATACACTATTCTCAGAATGACTTGGTTG
AGTACTCACCAGTCACAGAAAAGCATCTTACGGATGGCATGACAGTAAGAGAATTATGCAGTGCTGCCAT
AACCATGAGTGATAACACTGCGGCCAACTTACTTCTGACAACGATCGGAGGACCGAAGGAGCTAACCGCT
TTTTTGCACAACATGGGGGATCATGTAACTCGCCTTGATCGTTGGGAACCGGAGCTGAATGAAGCCATAC
CAAACGACGAGCGTGACACCACGATGCCTGTAGCAATGGCAACAACGTTGCGCAAACTATTAACTGGCGA
ACTACTTACTCTAGCTTCCCGGCAACAATTAATAGACTGGATGGAGGCGGATAAAGTTGCAGGACCACTT
CTGCGCTCGGCCCTTCCGGCTGGCTGGTTTATTGCTGATAAATCTGGAGCCGGTGAGCGTGGGTCTCGCG
GTATCATTGCAGCACTGGGGCCAGATGGTAAGCCCTCCCGTATCGTAGTTATCTACACGACGGGGAGTCA
GGCAACTATGGATGAACGAAATAGACAGATCGCTGAGATAGGTGCCTCACTGATTAAGCATTGGTAACTG
TCAGACCAAGTTTACTCATATATACTTTAGATTGATTTAAAACTTCATTTTTAATTTAAAAGGATCTAGG
TGAAGATCCTTTTTGATAATCTCATGACCAAAATCCCTTAACGTGAGTTTTCGTTCCACTGAGCGTCAGA
CCCCGTAGAAAAGATCAAAGGATCTTCTTGAGATCCTTTTTTTCTGCGCGTAATCTGCTGCTTGCAAACA
AAAAAACCACCGCTACCAGCGGTGGTTTGTTTGCCGGATCAAGAGCTACCAACTCTTTTTCCGAAGGTAA
CTGGCTTCAGCAGAGCGCAGATACCAAATACTGTTCTTCTAGTGTAGCCGTAGTTAGGCCACCACTTCAA
GAACTCTGTAGCACCGCCTACATACCTCGCTCTGCTAATCCTGTTACCAGTGGCTGCTGCCAGTGGCGAT
AAGTCGTGTCTTACCGGGTTGGACTCAAGACGATAGTTACCGGATAAGGCGCAGCGGTCGGGCTGAACGG
GGGGTTCGTGCACACAGCCCAGCTTGGAGCGAACGACCTACACCGAACTGAGATACCTACAGCGTGAGCT
ATGAGAAAGCGCCACGCTTCCCGAAGGGAGAAAGGCGGACAGGTATCCGGTAAGCGGCAGGGTCGGAACA
GGAGAGCGCACGAGGGAGCTTCCAGGGGGAAACGCCTGGTATCTTTATAGTCCTGTCGGGTTTCGCCACC
TCTGACTTGAGCGTCGATTTTTGTGATGCTCGTCAGGGGGGCGGAGCCTATGGAAAAACGCCAGCAACGC
GGCCTTTTTACGGTTCCTGGCCTTTTGCTGGCCTTTTGCTCACATGTTCTTTCCTGCGTTATCCCCTGAT
TCTGTGGATAACCGTATTACCGCCTTTGAGTGAGCTGATACCGCTCGCCGCAGCCGAACGACCGAGCGCA
GCGAGTCAGTGAGCGAGGAAGCGGAAGAGCGCCCAATACGCAAACCGCCTCTCCCCGCGCGTTGGCCGAT
TCATTAATGCAGCTGGCACGACAGGTTTCCCGACTGGAAAGCGGGCAGTGAGCGCAACGCAATTAATGTG
AGTTAGCTCACTCATTAGGCACCCCAGGCTTTACACTTTATGCTTCCGGCTCGTATGTTGTGTGGAATTG
TGAGCGGATAACAATTTCACACAGGAAACAGCTATGACCATGATTACGCCAAGCGCGCAATTAACCCTCA
CTAAAGGGAACAAAAGCTGGAGCTGCAAGC
