>Addgene plasmid #144744 | TFORF3268 | depositor partial sequence | sequence record 286347 | Insert
ATCGATTGATCAACAAGTTTGTACAAAAAAGTTGGCATGGCGGCCTTGTTCCTGTCTGCCCCACCCCAGG
CCGAGGTGACCTTCGAGGACGTGGCTGTGTACCTCTCCCGGGAGGAATGGGGCCGCCTGGGCCCTGCTCA
GAGGGGCCTCTACAGGGACGTGATGCTGGAGACCTACGGGAACCTAGTCTCACTGGGAGTAGGACCTGCA
GGCCCCAAGCCTGGAGTGATCTCGCAGTTGGAGCGAGGGGATGAGCCCTGGGTCCTGGATGTTCAGGGCA
CCTCTGGGAAAGAGCACCTGAGAGTCAACAGCCCAGCTCTTGGGACCAGAACTGAGTACAAGGAGTTGAC
TTCACAGGAGACATTTGGTGAGGAAGATCCCCAGGGATCTGAGCCAGTAGAAGCCTGTGACCACATCAGT
AAGTCAGAGGGGAGCCTGGAAAAGCTAGTGGAGCAGAGAGGCCCCAGGGCAGTCACACTGACCAACGGGG
AGAGCAGCAGGGAGTCTGGGGGAAACCTCAGGTTGCTGTCAAGACCTGTTCCTGATCAGAGACCTCACAA
ATGTGATATATGTGAGCAAAGTTTTGAACAGAGATCATATCTCAACAACCATAAGCGTGTACACAGGTCA
AAAAAAACAAATACAGTTCGTAACTCTGGGGAAATCTTCAGTGCAAACTTAGTTGTTAAAGAAGATCAGA
AAATTCCTACTGGGAAAAAATTGCATTATTGCAGTTACTGTGGGAAAACATTCAGGTACAGTGCCAACCT
TGTCAAGCATCAGCGGCTTCACACTGAAGAGAAGCCCTACAAATGTGATGAGTGTGGGAAAGCCTTCAGC
CAGAGCTGCGAGTTCATCAATCACCGAAGGATGCACTCAGGAGAGATTCCCTACCGGTGTGACGAGTGTG
GGAAGACATTCACCCGGAGGCCCAACCTCATGAAGCACCAGAGGATTCACACTGGGGAGAAACCCTACAA
GTGTGGGGAGTGTGGGAAGCACTTTAGCGCCTACTCTTCCCTGATTTATCACCAGAGAATCCACACCGGA
GAGAAACCCTATAAATGTAATGACTGCGGGAAAGCCTTCAGTGATGGCTCAATCCTTATCCGACATCGTC
GGACTCACACCGGAGAGAAGCCATTTGAGTGCAAGGAATGTGGCAAAGGCTTTACACAAAGTTCTAACCT
TATCCAACATCAGAGAATTCACACTGGAGAGAAACCCTATAAATGTAATGAATGTGAGAAAGCTTTCATT
CAAAAAACCAAACTCGTGGAACATCAGAGAAGCCACACTGGAGAGAAGCCCTATGAATGCAATGACTGTG
GCAAAGTTTTCAGCCAAAGCACACACCTCATCCAGCACCAGAGAATCCACACAGGAGAGAAGCCCTACAA
GTGCAGCGAGTGTGGGAAGGCCTTCCACAACAGTTCCAGACTCATCCACCACCAGAGGCTGCACCACGGA
GAGAAACCCTACAGATGCAGCGATTGCAAGAAAGCCTTCAGCCAGAGCACGTACTTGATTCAGCACCGGA
GGATCCACACCGGGGAGAAGCCCTACAAGTGCAGCGAGTGTGGGAAGGCCTTCCGGCACAGTTCCAACAT
GTGTCAGCATCAGCGGATTCACCTCCGGGAGGACTTCTCCATGTACCCAACTTTCTTGTACAAAGTGGTT
GATATCGGTAAGCCTATCCCTAACCCTCTCCTCGGTCTCGATTCTACGTAGTAATGAACTAGTCCGTAAC
TTGAAAGTATTTCGATTTCTTGGCTTTATATATCTTGTGGAAAGGACGATAGGTATTAGAATAGCCTCGG
ATT
