>Addgene plasmid #144744 | TFORF3268 | depositor partial sequence | sequence record 286348 | Barcode
TAGGTATTAGAATAGCCTCGGATT
